Addgene plasmid #141375: pLVX-EF1alpha-SARS-CoV-2-nsp9-2xStrep-IRES-Puro
Purpose: Lentiviral expression of SARS-CoV-2 protein; transient expression and generate lentivirus
Depositing lab: Nevan Krogan. Depositing organization: University of California, San Francisco (UCSF). Publication: A SARS-CoV-2 protein interaction map reveals targets for drug repurposing. Gordon DE, Jang GM, Bouhaddou M, Xu J, Obernier K, White KM, O'Meara MJ, Rezelj VV, Guo JZ, Swaney DL, Tummino TA, Huttenhain R, Kaake RM, Richards AL, Tutuncuoglu B, Foussard H, Batra J, Haas K, Modak M, Kim M, Haas P, Polacco BJ, Braberg H, Fabius JM, Eckhardt M, Soucheray M, Bennett MJ, Cakir M, McGregor MJ, Li Q, Meyer B, Roesch F, Vallet T, Mac Kain A, Miorin L, Moreno E, Naing ZZC, Zhou Y, Peng S, Shi Y, Zhang Z, Shen W, Kirby IT, Melnyk JE, Chorba JS, Lou K, Dai SA, Barrio-Hernandez I, Memon D, Hernandez-Armenta C, Lyu J, Mathy CJP, Perica T, Pilla KB, Ganesan SJ, Saltzberg DJ, Rakesh R, Liu X, Rosenthal SB, Calviello L, Venkataramanan S, Liboy-Lugo J, Lin Y, Huang XP, Liu Y, Wankowicz SA, Bohn M, Safari M, Ugur FS, Koh C, Savar NS, Tran QD, Shengjuler D, Fletcher SJ, O'Neal MC, Cai Y, Chang JCJ, Broadhurst DJ, Klippsten S, Sharp PP, Wenzell NA, Kuzuoglu-Ozturk D, Wang HY, Trenker R, Young JM, Cavero DA, Hiatt J, Roth TL, Rathore U, Subramanian A, Noack J, Hubert M, Stroud RM, Frankel AD, Rosenberg OS, Verba KA, Agard DA, Ott M, Emerman M, Jura N, von Zastrow M, Verdin E, Ashworth A, Schwartz O, d'Enfert C, Mukherjee S, Jacobson M, Malik HS, Fujimori DG, Ideker T, Craik CS, Floor SN, Fraser JS, Gross JD, Sali A, Roth BL, Ruggero D, Taunton J, Kortemme T, Beltrao P, Vignuzzi M, Garcia-Sastre A, Shokat KM, Shoichet BK, Krogan NJ. Nature. 2020 Jul;583(7816):459-468. doi: 10.1038/s41586-020-2286-9. Epub 2020 Apr 30. PubMed 32353859.
Backbone
  Vector backbone: pLVX-EF1alpha-IRES-Puro
  Backbone manufacturer: Takara Bio
  Backbone size w/o insert (bp): 8825
  Vector type: Mammalian Expression, Lentiviral
  Selectable markers: Puromycin
Growth in bacteria
  Bacterial resistance: Ampicillin, 100 μg/mL
  Growth temperature: 30°C
  Growth strain: NEB Stable
  Copy number: Unknown
Gene/Insert
  Gene/Insert name: SARS-CoV-2-nsp9
  Species: SARS-CoV-2
  Mutation: human codon optimized
  Entrez Gene: ORF1ab (a.k.a. GU280_gp01)
  Promoter: EF1alpha
  Tag / fusion protein: 2xStrep (C terminal on insert)
  Cloning method: Unknown
Terms and licenses: Academic/Nonprofit Terms; Industry Terms
Depositor comments: Please visit https://www.biorxiv.org/content/10.1101/2020.03.22.002386v3 for bioRxiv preprint.
How to cite: pLVX-EF1alpha-SARS-CoV-2-nsp9-2xStrep-IRES-Puro was a gift from Nevan Krogan (Addgene plasmid # 141375 ; http://n2t.net/addgene:141375 ; RRID:Addgene_141375)
