[The description below was written by a language model from this plasmid's Addgene catalogue record and pLannotate feature annotations shown in this document.]
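Description:
pLVX-EF1alpha-SARS-CoV-2-nsp9-2xStrep-IRES-Puro is an HIV-1-based lentiviral transfer plasmid for mammalian expression, built on the commercial pLVX-EF1alpha-IRES-Puro backbone. In bacteria it is maintained through a high-copy ColE1/pUC-type origin and selected with ampicillin via the β-lactamase gene. The viral portion is flanked by HIV-1 long terminal repeats. It contains the Ψ packaging signal with an adjoining gag fragment, the Rev response element for Rev-dependent nuclear export of the genomic RNA, and the cPPT/CTS, which aids nuclear import of the reverse-transcribed genome. A WPRE sits downstream of the expression cassette to enhance transcript stability and expression. The nef fragments annotated next to each LTR most likely reflect the natural overlap of nef with the U3 region rather than a functional gene.

The payload is a human codon-optimized coding sequence for SARS-CoV-2 nsp9, a non-structural protein derived from the ORF1ab polyprotein, carrying a C-terminal 2xStrep tag. It is driven by the human EF-1α promoter with its intron A. The automated annotation does not label the nsp9 or Strep sequences themselves, but the unannotated gap between the EF-1α intron and the EMCV IRES is where the insert would lie. The IRES allows puromycin N-acetyltransferase to be translated from the same transcript, so puromycin selection enriches for cells expressing the viral protein.

According to the record, the plasmid can be used for transient transfection or for producing lentivirus to make stably transduced cells. The Strep tag suits affinity purification, in keeping with the associated work mapping SARS-CoV-2–human protein interactions.
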