Features (pLannotate 1.2.2; 23 found; start..end, strand, type, name):
    377..634     +  LTR            5' LTR (truncated): truncated 5' long terminal repeat (LTR) from HIV-1
    681..806     +  misc_feature   HIV-1 Ψ: packaging signal of human immunodeficiency virus type 1
    790..1128    +  CDS            HIV-1 gag (fragment): gag protein from human immunodeficiency virus 1; gag
   1303..1536    +  misc_feature   RRE: The Rev response element (RRE) of HIV-1 allows for Rev-dependent mRNA export from the nucleus to the cytoplasm.
   1913..2013    +  CDS            Rev (fragment): human immunodeficiency virus 1 (HIV-1) Rev protein; rev; enhances nuclear export of unspliced and incompletely spliced viral mRNAs
   2028..2143    +  misc_feature   cPPT/CTS: central polypurine tract and central termination sequence of HIV-1 (lacking the first T)
   2356..2567    +  promoter       EF-1α core promoter: core promoter for human elongation factor EF-1α
   2568..2681    +  intron         EF-1α intron A (fragment): intron upstream of the start codon of human EF-1α
   3307..3510    +  intron         EF-1α intron A: truncated intron upstream of the start codon of human EF-1α
   4116..4578    +  misc_feature   IRES: internal ribosome entry site (IRES) of the encephalomyocarditis virus (EMCV)
   4611..5208    +  CDS            PuroR (fragment): puromycin N-acetyltransferase; pac from Streptomyces alboniger; confers resistance to puromycin
   5224..5812    +  misc_feature   WPRE: woodchuck hepatitis virus posttranscriptional regulatory element
   5829..6347    +  CDS            nef (fragment): NEF_HV1BR - Experimental evidence at protein level: Swiss-Prot protein existence level 1. Extracellular Nef protein targets CD4(+) T-lymphocytes for apoptosis by interacting with CXCR4 surface receptors (PubMed:14990729). From Human immunodeficiency virus type 1 group M subtype B (isolate BRU/LAI) (HIV-1).
   6395..6652    +  LTR            5' LTR (truncated): truncated 5' long terminal repeat (LTR) from HIV-1
   6804..6820    -  protein_bind   lac operator: The lac repressor binds to the lac operator to inhibit transcription in E. coli. This inhibition can be relieved by adding lactose or isopropyl-β-D-thiogalactopyranoside (IPTG). lac repressor encoded by lacI
   6828..6858    -  promoter       lac promoter: promoter for the E. coli lac operon
   6873..6894    -  protein_bind   CAP binding site: CAP binding activates transcription in the presence of cAMP. E. coli catabolite activator protein
   6907..6999    -  CDS            lacI (fragment): lac repressor; lacI; The lac repressor binds to the lac operator to inhibit transcription in E. coli. This inhibition can be relieved by adding lactose or isopropyl-β-D-thiogalactopyranoside (IPTG).
   7182..7770    -  rep_origin     ori: high-copy-number ColE1/pMB1/pBR322/pUC origin of replication
   7941..8801    -  CDS            AmpR: β-lactamase; bla; confers resistance to ampicillin, carbenicillin, and related antibiotics
   8802..8906    -  promoter       AmpR promoter: bla
   8954..9088    +  polyA_signal   SV40 poly(A) signal: SV40 polyadenylation signal
   9255..329     +  CDS            nef (fragment) (across the origin): NEF_HV1BR - Experimental evidence at protein level: Swiss-Prot protein existence level 1. Extracellular Nef protein targets CD4(+) T-lymphocytes for apoptosis by interacting with CXCR4 surface receptors (PubMed:14990729). From Human immunodeficiency virus type 1 group M subtype B (isolate BRU/LAI) (HIV-1).
>Addgene plasmid #141375 | pLVX-EF1alpha-SARS-CoV-2-nsp9-2xStrep-IRES-Puro | addgene full sequence | sequence record 288096 | Addgene NGS Result
TGGAAGGGCTAATTCACTCCCAAAGAAGACAAGATATCCTTGATCTGTGGATCTACCACACACAAGGCTA
CTTCCCTGATTAGCAGAACTACACACCAGGGCCAGGGGTCAGATATCCACTGACCTTTGGATGGTGCTAC
AAGCTAGTACCAGTTGAGCCAGATAAGGTAGAAGAGGCCAATAAAGGAGAGAACACCAGCTTGTTACACC
CTGTGAGCCTGCATGGGATGGATGACCCGGAGAGAGAAGTGTTAGAGTGGAGGTTTGACAGCCGCCTAGC
ATTTCATCACGTGGCCCGAGAGCTGCATCCGGAGTACTTCAAGAACTGCTGATATCGAGCTTGCTACAAG
GGACTTTCCGCTGGGGACTTTCCAGGGAGGCGTGGCCTGGGCGGGACTGGGGAGTGGCGAGCCCTCAGAT
CCTGCATATAAGCAGCTGCTTTTTGCCTGTACTGGGTCTCTCTGGTTAGACCAGATCTGAGCCTGGGAGC
TCTCTGGCTAACTAGGGAACCCACTGCTTAAGCCTCAATAAAGCTTGCCTTGAGTGCTTCAAGTAGTGTG
TGCCCGTCTGTTGTGTGACTCTGGTAACTAGAGATCCCTCAGACCCTTTTAGTCAGTGTGGAAAATCTCT
AGCAGTGGCGCCCGAACAGGGACTTGAAAGCGAAAGGGAAACCAGAGGAGCTCTCTCGACGCAGGACTCG
GCTTGCTGAAGCGCGCACGGCAAGAGGCGAGGGGCGGCGACTGGTGAGTACGCCAAAAATTTTGACTAGC
GGAGGCTAGAAGGAGAGAGATGGGTGCGAGAGCGTCAGTATTAAGCGGGGGAGAATTAGATCGCGATGGG
AAAAAATTCGGTTAAGGCCAGGGGGAAAGAAAAAATATAAATTAAAACATATAGTATGGGCAAGCAGGGA
GCTAGAACGATTCGCAGTTAATCCTGGCCTGTTAGAAACATCAGAAGGCTGTAGACAAATACTGGGACAG
CTACAACCATCCCTTCAGACAGGATCAGAAGAACTTAGATCATTATATAATACAGTAGCAACCCTCTATT
GTGTGCATCAAAGGATAGAGATAAAAGACACCAAGGAAGCTTTAGACAAGATAGAGGAAGAGCAAAACAA
AAGTAAGACCACCGCACAGCAAGCGGCCGGCCGCTGATCTTCAGACCTGGAGGAGGAGATATGAGGGACA
ATTGGAGAAGTGAATTATATAAATATAAAGTAGTAAAAATTGAACCATTAGGAGTAGCACCCACCAAGGC
AAAGAGAAGAGTGGTGCAGAGAGAAAAAAGAGCAGTGGGAATAGGAGCTTTGTTCCTTGGGTTCTTGGGA
GCAGCAGGAAGCACTATGGGCGCAGCGTCAATGACGCTGACGGTACAGGCCAGACAATTATTGTCTGGTA
TAGTGCAGCAGCAGAACAATTTGCTGAGGGCTATTGAGGCGCAACAGCATCTGTTGCAACTCACAGTCTG
GGGCATCAAGCAGCTCCAGGCAAGAATCCTGGCTGTGGAAAGATACCTAAAGGATCAACAGCTCCTGGGG
ATTTGGGGTTGCTCTGGAAAACTCATTTGCACCACTGCTGTGCCTTGGAATGCTAGTTGGAGTAATAAAT
CTCTGGAACAGATTTGGAATCACACGACCTGGATGGAGTGGGACAGAGAAATTAACAATTACACAAGCTT
AATACACTCCTTAATTGAAGAATCGCAAAACCAGCAAGAAAAGAATGAACAAGAATTATTGGAATTAGAT
AAATGGGCAAGTTTGTGGAATTGGTTTAACATAACAAATTGGCTGTGGTATATAAAATTATTCATAATGA
TAGTAGGAGGCTTGGTAGGTTTAAGAATAGTTTTTGCTGTACTTTCTATAGTGAATAGAGTTAGGCAGGG
ATATTCACCATTATCGTTTCAGACCCACCTCCCAACCCCGAGGGGACCCGACAGGCCCGAAGGAATAGAA
GAAGAAGGTGGAGAGAGAGACAGAGACAGATCCATTCGATTAGTGAACGGATCTCGACGGTATCGCCTTT
AAAAGAAAAGGGGGGATTGGGGGGTACAGTGCAGGGGAAAGAATAGTAGACATAATAGCAACAGACATAC
AAACTAAAGAATTACAAAAACAAATTACAAAAATTCAAAATTTTCGGGTTTATTACAGGGACAGCAGAGA
TCCAGTTTATCGATGAGTAATTCATACAAAAGGACTCGCCCCTGCCTTGGGGAATCCCAGGGACCGTCGT
TAAACTCCCACTAACGTAGAACCCAGAGATCGCTGCGTTCCCGCCCCCTCACCCGCCCGCTCTCGTCATC
ACTGAGGTGGAGAAGAGCATGCGTGAGGCTCCGGTGCCCGTCAGTGGGCAGAGCGCACATCGCCCACAGT
CCCCGAGAAGTTGGGGGGAGGGGTCGGCAATTGAACCGGTGCCTAGAGAAGGTGGCGCGGGGTAAACTGG
GAAAGTGATGTCGTGTACTGGCTCCGCCTTTTTCCCGAGGGTGGGGGAGAACCGTATATAAGTGCAGTAG
TCGCCGTGAACGTTCTTTTTCGCAACGGGTTTGCCGCCAGAACACAGGTAAGTGCCGTGTGTGGTTCCCG
CGGGCCTGGCCTCTTTACGGGTTATGGCCCTTGCGTGCCTTGAATTACTTCCACGCCCCTGGCTGCAGTA
CGTGATTCTTGATCCCGAGCTTCGGGTTGGAAGTGGGTGGGAGAGTTCGAGGCCTTGCGCTTAAGGAGCC
CCTTCGCCTCGTGCTTGAGTTGAGGCCTGGCTTGGGCGCTGGGGCCGCCGCGTGCGAATCTGGTGGCACC
TTCGCGCCTGTCTCGCTGCTTTCGATAAGTCTCTAGCCATTTAAAATTTTTGATGACCTGCTGCGACGCT
TTTTTTCTGGCAAGATAGTCTTGTAAATGCGGGCCAAGATCTGCACACTGGTATTTCGGTTTTTGGGGCC
GCGGGCGGCGACGGGGCCCGTGCGTCCCAGCGCACATGTTCGGCGAGGCGGGGCCTGCGAGCGCGGCCAC
CGAGAATCGGACGGGGGTAGTCTCAAGCTGGCCGGCCTGCTCTGGTGCCTGGCCTCGCGCCGCCGTGTAT
CGCCCCGCCCTGGGCGGCAAGGCTGGCCCGGTCGGCACCAGTTGCGTGAGCGGAAAGATGGCCGCTTCCC
GGCCCTGCTGCAGGGAGCTCAAAATGGAGGACGCGGCGCTCGGGAGAGCGGGCGGGTGAGTCACCCACAC
AAAGGAAAAGGGCCTTTCCGTCCTCAGCCGTCGCTTCATGTGACTCCACGGAGTACCGGGCGCCGTCCAG
GCACCTCGATTAGTTCTCGAGCTTTTGGAGTACGTCGTCTTTAGGTTGGGGGGAGGGGTTTTATGCGATG
GAGTTTCCCCACACTGAGTGGGTGGAGACTGAAGTTAGGCCAGCTTGGCACTTGATGTAATTCTCCTTGG
AATTTGCCCTTTTTGAGTTTGGATCTTGGTTCATTCTCAAGCCTCAGACAGTGGTTCAAAGTTTTTTTCT
TCCATTTCAGGTGTCGTGAGGATCTATTTCCGGTGAATTCGCCGCCACCATGAATAATGAGCTTTCTCCG
GTTGCTCTGCGACAGATGTCCTGCGCGGCTGGAACAACACAAACTGCCTGTACTGACGACAACGCACTGG
CGTACTATAATACCACCAAAGGAGGTCGATTTGTATTGGCACTTCTGTCCGACTTGCAGGACCTTAAATG
GGCGAGGTTTCCCAAGAGTGACGGAACGGGCACAATTTACACGGAGCTGGAGCCCCCATGCCGGTTTGTG
ACTGATACTCCAAAAGGTCCTAAAGTAAAATACTTGTATTTTATTAAAGGTTTGAATAATTTGAACAGGG
GTATGGTACTCGGCTCCCTGGCTGCGACCGTGCGACTCCAACTCGAAGGCGGCGGGGGATGGAGCCATCC
ACAATTCGAGAAAGGCGGTGGTTCAGGAGGAGGTAGCGGGGGTGGATCATGGTCACATCCGCAGTTTGAA
AAGTAAGGATCCCGCCCCTCTCCCTCCCCCCCCCCTAACGTTACTGGCCGAAGCCGCTTGGAATAAGGCC
GGTGTGCGTTTGTCTATATGTTATTTTCCACCATATTGCCGTCTTTTGGCAATGTGAGGGCCCGGAAACC
TGGCCCTGTCTTCTTGACGAGCATTCCTAGGGGTCTTTCCCCTCTCGCCAAAGGAATGCAAGGTCTGTTG
AATGTCGTGAAGGAAGCAGTTCCTCTGGAAGCTTCTTGAAGACAAACAACGTCTGTAGCGACCCTTTGCA
GGCAGCGGAACCCCCCACCTGGCGACAGGTGCCTCTGCGGCCAAAAGCCACGTGTATAAGATACACCTGC
AAAGGCGGCACAACCCCAGTGCCACGTTGTGAGTTGGATAGTTGTGGAAAGAGTCAAATGGCTCTCCTCA
AGCGTATTCAACAAGGGGCTGAAGGATGCCCAGAAGGTACCCCATTGTATGGGATCTGATCTGGGGCCTC
GGTGCACATGCTTTACATGTGTTTAGTCGAGGTTAAAAAAACGTCTAGGCCCCCCGAACCACGGGGACGT
GGTTTTCCTTTGAAAAACACGATGATAAGCTTGCCACAACCCACAAGGAGACGACCTTCCATGACCGAGT
ACAAGCCCACGGTGCGCCTCGCCACCCGCGACGACGTCCCCCGGGCCGTACGCACCCTCGCCGCCGCGTT
CGCCGACTACCCCGCCACGCGCCACACCGTCGACCCGGACCGCCACATCGAGCGGGTCACCGAGCTGCAA
GAACTCTTCCTCACGCGCGTCGGGCTCGACATCGGCAAGGTGTGGGTCGCGGACGACGGCGCCGCGGTGG
CGGTCTGGACCACGCCGGAGAGCGTCGAAGCGGGGGCGGTGTTCGCCGAGATCGGCCCGCGCATGGCCGA
GTTGAGCGGTTCCCGGCTGGCCGCGCAGCAACAGATGGAAGGCCTCCTGGCGCCGCACCGGCCCAAGGAG
CCCGCGTGGTTCCTGGCCACCGTCGGCGTCTCGCCCGACCACCAGGGCAAGGGTCTGGGCAGCGCCGTCG
TGCTCCCCGGAGTGGAGGCGGCCGAGCGCGCCGGGGTGCCCGCCTTCCTGGAGACCTCCGCGCCCCGCAA
CCTCCCCTTCTACGAGCGGCTCGGCTTCACCGTCACCGCCGACGTCGAGGTGCCCGAAGGACCGCGCACC
TGGTGCATGACCCGCAAGCCCGGTGCCTAGACGCGTCTGGAACAATCAACCTCTGGATTACAAAATTTGT
GAAAGATTGACTGGTATTCTTAACTATGTTGCTCCTTTTACGCTATGTGGATACGCTGCTTTAATGCCTT
TGTATCATGCTATTGCTTCCCGTATGGCTTTCATTTTCTCCTCCTTGTATAAATCCTGGTTGCTGTCTCT
TTATGAGGAGTTGTGGCCCGTTGTCAGGCAACGTGGCGTGGTGTGCACTGTGTTTGCTGACGCAACCCCC
ACTGGTTGGGGCATTGCCACCACCTGTCAGCTCCTTTCCGGGACTTTCGCTTTCCCCCTCCCTATTGCCA
CGGCGGAACTCATCGCCGCCTGCCTTGCCCGCTGCTGGACAGGGGCTCGGCTGTTGGGCACTGACAATTC
CGTGGTGTTGTCGGGGAAGCTGACGTCCTTTCCATGGCTGCTCGCCTGTGTTGCCACCTGGATTCTGCGC
GGGACGTCCTTCTGCTACGTCCCTTCGGCCCTCAATCCAGCGGACCTTCCTTCCCGCGGCCTGCTGCCGG
CTCTGCGGCCTCTTCCGCGTCTTCGCCTTCGCCCTCAGACGAGTCGGATCTCCCTTTGGGCCGCCTCCCC
GCCTGGAATTAATTCTGCAGTCGAGACCTAGAAAAACATGGAGCAATCACAAGTAGCAATACAGCAGCTA
CCAATGCTGATTGTGCCTGGCTAGAAGCACAAGAGGAGGAGGAGGTGGGTTTTCCAGTCACACCTCAGGT
ACCTTTAAGACCAATGACTTACAAGGCAGCTGTAGATCTTAGCCACTTTTTAAAAGAAAAGAGGGGACTG
GAAGGGCTAATTCACTCCCAACGAAGACAAGATATCCTTGATCTGTGGATCTACCACACACAAGGCTACT
TCCCTGATTAGCAGAACTACACACCAGGGCCAGGGGTCAGATATCCACTGACCTTTGGATGGTGCTACAA
GCTAGTACCAGTTGAGCCAGATAAGGTAGAAGAGGCCAATAAAGGAGAGAACACCAGCTTGTTACACCCT
GTGAGCCTGCATGGGATGGATGACCCGGAGAGAGAAGTGTTAGAGTGGAGGTTTGACAGCCGCCTAGCAT
TTCATCACGTGGCCCGAGAGCTGCATCCGGAGTACTTCAAGAACTGCTGATATCGAGCTTGCTACAAGGG
ACTTTCCGCTGGGGACTTTCCAGGGAGGCGTGGCCTGGGCGGGACTGGGGAGTGGCGAGCCCTCAGATCC
TGCATATAAGCAGCTGCTTTTTGCCTGTACTGGGTCTCTCTGGTTAGACCAGATCTGAGCCTGGGAGCTC
TCTGGCTAACTAGGGAACCCACTGCTTAAGCCTCAATAAAGCTTGCCTTGAGTGCTTCAAGTAGTGTGTG
CCCGTCTGTTGTGTGACTCTGGTAACTAGAGATCCCTCAGACCCTTTTAGTCAGTGTGGAAAATCTCTAG
CAGTAGTAGTTCATGTCATCTTATTATTCAGTATTTATAACTTGCAAAGAAATGAATATCAGAGAGTGAG
AGGCCTTGACATTGCTAGCGTTTACCGTCGACCTCTAGCTAGAGCTTGGCGTAATCATGGTCATAGCTGT
TTCCTGTGTGAAATTGTTATCCGCTCACAATTCCACACAACATACGAGCCGGAAGCATAAAGTGTAAAGC
CTGGGGTGCCTAATGAGTGAGCTAACTCACATTAATTGCGTTGCGCTCACTGCCCGCTTTCCAGTCGGGA
AACCTGTCGTGCCAGCTGCATTAATGAATCGGCCAACGCGCGGGGAGAGGCGGTTTGCGTATTGGGCGCT
CTTCCGCTTCCTCGCTCACTGACTCGCTGCGCTCGGTCGTTCGGCTGCGGCGAGCGGTATCAGCTCACTC
AAAGGCGGTAATACGGTTATCCACAGAATCAGGGGATAACGCAGGAAAGAACATGTGAGCAAAAGGCCAG
CAAAAGGCCAGGAACCGTAAAAAGGCCGCGTTGCTGGCGTTTTTCCATAGGCTCCGCCCCCCTGACGAGC
ATCACAAAAATCGACGCTCAAGTCAGAGGTGGCGAAACCCGACAGGACTATAAAGATACCAGGCGTTTCC
CCCTGGAAGCTCCCTCGTGCGCTCTCCTGTTCCGACCCTGCCGCTTACCGGATACCTGTCCGCCTTTCTC
CCTTCGGGAAGCGTGGCGCTTTCTCATAGCTCACGCTGTAGGTATCTCAGTTCGGTGTAGGTCGTTCGCT
CCAAGCTGGGCTGTGTGCACGAACCCCCCGTTCAGCCCGACCGCTGCGCCTTATCCGGTAACTATCGTCT
TGAGTCCAACCCGGTAAGACACGACTTATCGCCACTGGCAGCAGCCACTGGTAACAGGATTAGCAGAGCG
AGGTATGTAGGCGGTGCTACAGAGTTCTTGAAGTGGTGGCCTAACTACGGCTACACTAGAAGAACAGTAT
TTGGTATCTGCGCTCTGCTGAAGCCAGTTACCTTCGGAAAAAGAGTTGGTAGCTCTTGATCCGGCAAACA
AACCACCGCTGGTAGCGGTGGTTTTTTTGTTTGCAAGCAGCAGATTACGCGCAGAAAAAAAGGATCTCAA
GAAGATCCTTTGATCTTTTCTACGGGGTCTGACGCTCAGTGGAACGAAAACTCACGTTAAGGGATTTTGG
TCATGAGATTATCAAAAAGGATCTTCACCTAGATCCTTTTAAATTAAAAATGAAGTTTTAAATCAATCTA
AAGTATATATGAGTAAACTTGGTCTGACAGTTACCAATGCTTAATCAGTGAGGCACCTATCTCAGCGATC
TGTCTATTTCGTTCATCCATAGTTGCCTGACTCCCCGTCGTGTAGATAACTACGATACGGGAGGGCTTAC
CATCTGGCCCCAGTGCTGCAATGATACCGCGAGACCCACGCTCACCGGCTCCAGATTTATCAGCAATAAA
CCAGCCAGCCGGAAGGGCCGAGCGCAGAAGTGGTCCTGCAACTTTATCCGCCTCCATCCAGTCTATTAAT
TGTTGCCGGGAAGCTAGAGTAAGTAGTTCGCCAGTTAATAGTTTGCGCAACGTTGTTGCCATTGCTACAG
GCATCGTGGTGTCACGCTCGTCGTTTGGTATGGCTTCATTCAGCTCCGGTTCCCAACGATCAAGGCGAGT
TACATGATCCCCCATGTTGTGCAAAAAAGCGGTTAGCTCCTTCGGTCCTCCGATCGTTGTCAGAAGTAAG
TTGGCCGCAGTGTTATCACTCATGGTTATGGCAGCACTGCATAATTCTCTTACTGTCATGCCATCCGTAA
GATGCTTTTCTGTGACTGGTGAGTACTCAACCAAGTCATTCTGAGAATAGTGTATGCGGCGACCGAGTTG
CTCTTGCCCGGCGTCAATACGGGATAATACCGCGCCACATAGCAGAACTTTAAAAGTGCTCATCATTGGA
AAACGTTCTTCGGGGCGAAAACTCTCAAGGATCTTACCGCTGTTGAGATCCAGTTCGATGTAACCCACTC
GTGCACCCAACTGATCTTCAGCATCTTTTACTTTCACCAGCGTTTCTGGGTGAGCAAAAACAGGAAGGCA
AAATGCCGCAAAAAAGGGAATAAGGGCGACACGGAAATGTTGAATACTCATACTCTTCCTTTTTCAATAT
TATTGAAGCATTTATCAGGGTTATTGTCTCATGAGCGGATACATATTTGAATGTATTTAGAAAAATAAAC
AAATAGGGGTTCCGCGCACATTTCCCCGAAAAGTGCCACCTGACGTCGACGGATCGGGAGATCAACTTGT
TTATTGCAGCTTATAATGGTTACAAATAAAGCAATAGCATCACAAATTTCACAAATAAAGCATTTTTTTC
ACTGCATTCTAGTTGTGGTTTGTCCAAACTCATCAATGTATCTTATCATGTCTGGATCAACTGGATAACT
CAAGCTAACCAAAATCATCCCAAACTTCCCACCCCATACCCTATTACCACTGCCAATTACCTGTGGTTTC
ATTTACTCTAAACCTGTGATTCCTCTGAATTATTTTCATTTTAAAGAAATTGTATTTGTTAAATATGTAC
TACAAACTTAGTAGT
