>Addgene plasmid #141375 | pLVX-EF1alpha-SARS-CoV-2-nsp9-2xStrep-IRES-Puro | addgene partial sequence | sequence record 287338 | EF1a-F 5'-TCAAGCCTCAGACAGTGGTTC-3'
ATTTCCGGTGAATTCGCCGCCACCATGAATAATGAGCTTTCTCCGGTTGCTCTGCGACAGATGTCCTGCG
CGGCTGGAACAACACAAACTGCCTGTACTGACGACAACGCACTGGCGTACTATAATACCACCAAAGGAGG
TCGATTTGTATTGGCACTTCTGTCCGACTTGCAGGACCTTAAATGGGCGAGGTTTCCCAAGAGTGACGGA
ACGGGCACAATTTACACGGAGCTGGAGCCCCCATGCCGGTTTGTGACTGATACTCCAAAAGGTCCTAAAG
TAAAATACTTGTATTTTATTAAAGGTTTGAATAATTTGAACAGGGGTATGGTACTCGGCTCCCTGGCTGC
GACCGTGCGACTCCAACTCGAAGGCGGCGGGGGATGGAGCCATCCACAATTCGAGAAAGGCGGTGGTTCA
GGAGGAGGTAGCGGGGGTGGATCATGGTCACATCCGCAGTTTGAAAAGTAAGGATCCCGCCCCTCTCCCT
CCCCCCCCCCTAACGTTACTGGCCGAAGCCGCTTGGAATAAGGCCGGTGTGCGTTTGTCTATATGTTATT
TTCCACCATATNGCCGTCTTTTGGCAATGTGAGGGCCCGGAAACCTGGCCCTGTCTTCTTGACGAGCATT
CCTAGGGGTCTTTCCCCTCTCGCCAAAGGAATGCAAGGTCTGTTGAATGTCGTGAAGGAAGCAGTTCCTC
TGGAAGCTTCTTGAAGACAAACAACGTCTGTAGCGACCCTTTGCAGGCAGCGGAACCCCCCACCTGGCGA
CAGGTGCCTCTGCGGCCAAAAGCCACGTGTATAAGATACACCTGCAAAGGCGGCACAACCCCAGTGCCAC
GTTGTGAGTTGGATAGT
