>Addgene plasmid #141375 | pLVX-EF1alpha-SARS-CoV-2-nsp9-2xStrep-IRES-Puro | addgene partial sequence | sequence record 287341 | pCDH-rev 5'-GCATTCCTTTGGCGAGAG-3'
GGTTTCCGGGCCCTCACATTGCCAAAAGACGGCAATATGGTGGAAAATAACATATAGACAAACGCACACC
GGCCTTATTCCAAGCGGCTTCGGCCAGTAACGTTAGGGGGGGGGGAGGGAGAGGGGCGGGATCCTTACTT
TTCAAACTGCGGATGTGACCATGATCCACCCCCGCTACCTCCTCCTGA
